>Addgene plasmid #74962 | PXPR007 sgATXN1L-1 | depositor full sequence | sequence record 141797 | PXPR007 sgATXN1L-1 sequence 11386 bps
GTTTTAGAGCTAGAAATAGCAAGTTAAAATAAGGCTAGTCCGTTATCAACTTGAAAAAGTGGCACCGAGT
CGGTGCTTTTTTGAATTCTAGATCTTGAGACAAATGGCAGTATTCATCCACAATTTTAAAAGAAAAGGGG
GGATTGGGGGGTACAGTGCAGGGGAAAGAATAGTAGACATAATAGCAACAGACATACAAACTAAAGAATT
ACAAAAACAAATTACAAAAATTCAAAATTTTCGGGTTTATTACAGGGACAGCAGAGATCCACTTTGGCGC
CGGCTCGAGTGGCTCCGGTGCCCGTCAGTGGGCAGAGCGCACATCGCCCACAGTCCCCGAGAAGTTGGGG
GGAGGGGTCGGCAATTGAACCGGTGCCTAGAGAAGGTGGCGCGGGGTAAACTGGGAAAGTGATGTCGTGT
ACTGGCTCCGCCTTTTTCCCGAGGGTGGGGGAGAACCGTATATAAGTGCAGTAGTCGCCGTGAACGTTCT
TTTTCGCAACGGGTTTGCCGCCAGAACACAGGTGTCGTGACGCGGGATCCGCCACCATGGATTACAAAGA
CGATGACGATAAGATGGCCCCAAAGAAGAAGCGGAAGGTCGGTATCCACGGAGTCCCAGCAGCCGACAAG
AAGTACAGCATCGGCCTGGACATCGGCACCAACTCTGTGGGCTGGGCCGTGATCACCGACGAGTACAAGG
TGCCCAGCAAGAAATTCAAGGTGCTGGGCAACACCGACCGGCACAGCATCAAGAAGAACCTGATCGGAGC
CCTGCTGTTCGACAGCGGCGAAACAGCCGAGGCCACCCGGCTGAAGAGAACCGCCAGAAGAAGATACACC
AGACGGAAGAACCGGATCTGCTATCTGCAAGAGATCTTCAGCAACGAGATGGCCAAGGTGGACGACAGCT
TCTTCCACAGACTGGAAGAGTCCTTCCTGGTGGAAGAGGATAAGAAGCACGAGCGGCACCCCATCTTCGG
CAACATCGTGGACGAGGTGGCCTACCACGAGAAGTACCCCACCATCTACCACCTGAGAAAGAAACTGGTG
GACAGCACCGACAAGGCCGACCTGCGGCTGATCTATCTGGCCCTGGCCCACATGATCAAGTTCCGGGGCC
ACTTCCTGATCGAGGGCGACCTGAACCCCGACAACAGCGACGTGGACAAGCTGTTCATCCAGCTGGTGCA
GACCTACAACCAGCTGTTCGAGGAAAACCCCATCAACGCCAGCGGCGTGGACGCCAAGGCCATCCTGTCT
GCCAGACTGAGCAAGAGCAGACGGCTGGAAAATCTGATCGCCCAGCTGCCCGGCGAGAAGAAGAATGGCC
TGTTCGGAAACCTGATTGCCCTGAGCCTGGGCCTGACCCCCAACTTCAAGAGCAACTTCGACCTGGCCGA
GGATGCCAAACTGCAGCTGAGCAAGGACACCTACGACGACGACCTGGACAACCTGCTGGCCCAGATCGGC
GACCAGTACGCCGACCTGTTTCTGGCCGCCAAGAACCTGTCCGACGCCATCCTGCTGAGCGACATCCTGA
GAGTGAACACCGAGATCACCAAGGCCCCCCTGAGCGCCTCTATGATCAAGAGATACGACGAGCACCACCA
GGACCTGACCCTGCTGAAAGCTCTCGTGCGGCAGCAGCTGCCTGAGAAGTACAAAGAGATTTTCTTCGAC
CAGAGCAAGAACGGCTACGCCGGCTACATTGACGGCGGAGCCAGCCAGGAAGAGTTCTACAAGTTCATCA
AGCCCATCCTGGAAAAGATGGACGGCACCGAGGAACTGCTCGTGAAGCTGAACAGAGAGGACCTGCTGCG
GAAGCAGCGGACCTTCGACAACGGCAGCATCCCCCACCAGATCCACCTGGGAGAGCTGCACGCCATTCTG
CGGCGGCAGGAAGATTTTTACCCATTCCTGAAGGACAACCGGGAAAAGATCGAGAAGATCCTGACCTTCC
GCATCCCCTACTACGTGGGCCCTCTGGCCAGGGGAAACAGCAGATTCGCCTGGATGACCAGAAAGAGCGA
GGAAACCATCACCCCCTGGAACTTCGAGGAAGTGGTGGACAAGGGCGCTTCCGCCCAGAGCTTCATCGAG
CGGATGACCAACTTCGATAAGAACCTGCCCAACGAGAAGGTGCTGCCCAAGCACAGCCTGCTGTACGAGT
ACTTCACCGTGTATAACGAGCTGACCAAAGTGAAATACGTGACCGAGGGAATGAGAAAGCCCGCCTTCCT
GAGCGGCGAGCAGAAAAAGGCCATCGTGGACCTGCTGTTCAAGACCAACCGGAAAGTGACCGTGAAGCAG
CTGAAAGAGGACTACTTCAAGAAAATCGAGTGCTTCGACTCCGTGGAAATCTCCGGCGTGGAAGATCGGT
TCAACGCCTCCCTGGGCACATACCACGATCTGCTGAAAATTATCAAGGACAAGGACTTCCTGGACAATGA
GGAAAACGAGGACATTCTGGAAGATATCGTGCTGACCCTGACACTGTTTGAGGACAGAGAGATGATCGAG
GAACGGCTGAAAACCTATGCCCACCTGTTCGACGACAAAGTGATGAAGCAGCTGAAGCGGCGGAGATACA
CCGGCTGGGGCAGGCTGAGCCGGAAGCTGATCAACGGCATCCGGGACAAGCAGTCCGGCAAGACAATCCT
GGATTTCCTGAAGTCCGACGGCTTCGCCAACAGAAACTTCATGCAGCTGATCCACGACGACAGCCTGACC
TTTAAAGAGGACATCCAGAAAGCCCAGGTGTCCGGCCAGGGCGATAGCCTGCACGAGCACATTGCCAATC
TGGCCGGCAGCCCCGCCATTAAGAAGGGCATCCTGCAGACAGTGAAGGTGGTGGACGAGCTCGTGAAAGT
GATGGGCCGGCACAAGCCCGAGAACATCGTGATCGAAATGGCCAGAGAGAACCAGACCACCCAGAAGGGA
CAGAAGAACAGCCGCGAGAGAATGAAGCGGATCGAAGAGGGCATCAAAGAGCTGGGCAGCCAGATCCTGA
AAGAACACCCCGTGGAAAACACCCAGCTGCAGAACGAGAAGCTGTACCTGTACTACCTGCAGAATGGGCG
GGATATGTACGTGGACCAGGAACTGGACATCAACCGGCTGTCCGACTACGATGTGGACCATATCGTGCCT
CAGAGCTTTCTGAAGGACGACTCCATCGACAACAAGGTGCTGACCAGAAGCGACAAGAACCGGGGCAAGA
GCGACAACGTGCCCTCCGAAGAGGTCGTGAAGAAGATGAAGAACTACTGGCGGCAGCTGCTGAACGCCAA
GCTGATTACCCAGAGAAAGTTCGACAATCTGACCAAGGCCGAGAGAGGCGGCCTGAGCGAACTGGATAAG
GCCGGCTTCATCAAGAGACAGCTGGTGGAAACCCGGCAGATCACAAAGCACGTGGCACAGATCCTGGACT
CCCGGATGAACACTAAGTACGACGAGAATGACAAGCTGATCCGGGAAGTGAAAGTGATCACCCTGAAGTC
CAAGCTGGTGTCCGATTTCCGGAAGGATTTCCAGTTTTACAAAGTGCGCGAGATCAACAACTACCACCAC
GCCCACGACGCCTACCTGAACGCCGTCGTGGGAACCGCCCTGATCAAAAAGTACCCTAAGCTGGAAAGCG
AGTTCGTGTACGGCGACTACAAGGTGTACGACGTGCGGAAGATGATCGCCAAGAGCGAGCAGGAAATCGG
CAAGGCTACCGCCAAGTACTTCTTCTACAGCAACATCATGAACTTTTTCAAGACCGAGATTACCCTGGCC
AACGGCGAGATCCGGAAGCGGCCTCTGATCGAGACAAACGGCGAAACCGGGGAGATCGTGTGGGATAAGG
GCCGGGATTTTGCCACCGTGCGGAAAGTGCTGAGCATGCCCCAAGTGAATATCGTGAAAAAGACCGAGGT
GCAGACAGGCGGCTTCAGCAAAGAGTCTATCCTGCCCAAGAGGAACAGCGATAAGCTGATCGCCAGAAAG
AAGGACTGGGACCCTAAGAAGTACGGCGGCTTCGACAGCCCCACCGTGGCCTATTCTGTGCTGGTGGTGG
CCAAAGTGGAAAAGGGCAAGTCCAAGAAACTGAAGAGTGTGAAAGAGCTGCTGGGGATCACCATCATGGA
AAGAAGCAGCTTCGAGAAGAATCCCATCGACTTTCTGGAAGCCAAGGGCTACAAAGAAGTGAAAAAGGAC
CTGATCATCAAGCTGCCTAAGTACTCCCTGTTCGAGCTGGAAAACGGCCGGAAGAGAATGCTGGCCTCTG
CCGGCGAACTGCAGAAGGGAAACGAACTGGCCCTGCCCTCCAAATATGTGAACTTCCTGTACCTGGCCAG
CCACTATGAGAAGCTGAAGGGCTCCCCCGAGGATAATGAGCAGAAACAGCTGTTTGTGGAACAGCACAAG
CACTACCTGGACGAGATCATCGAGCAGATCAGCGAGTTCTCCAAGAGAGTGATCCTGGCCGACGCTAATC
TGGACAAAGTGCTGTCCGCCTACAACAAGCACCGGGATAAGCCCATCAGAGAGCAGGCCGAGAATATCAT
CCACCTGTTTACCCTGACCAATCTGGGAGCCCCTGCCGCCTTCAAGTACTTTGACACCACCATCGACCGG
AAGAGGTACACCAGCACCAAAGAGGTGCTGGACGCCACCCTGATCCACCAGAGCATCACCGGCCTGTACG
AGACACGGATCGACCTGTCTCAGCTGGGAGGCGACAAGCGTCCTGCTGCTACTAAGAAAGCTGGTCAAGC
TAAGAAAAAGAAAGCTAGCGGCAGCGGCGCCACCAACTTCAGCCTGCTGAAGCAGGCCGGCGACGTGGAG
GAGAACCCCGGCCCCATGGCCAAGCCTTTGTCTCAAGAAGAATCCACCCTCATTGAAAGAGCAACGGCTA
CAATCAACAGCATCCCCATCTCTGAAGACTACAGCGTCGCCAGCGCAGCTCTCTCTAGCGACGGCCGCAT
CTTCACTGGTGTCAATGTATATCATTTTACTGGGGGACCTTGTGCAGAACTCGTGGTGCTGGGCACTGCT
GCTGCTGCGGCAGCTGGCAACCTGACTTGTATCGTCGCGATCGGAAATGAGAACAGGGGCATCTTGAGCC
CCTGCGGACGGTGCCGACAGGTGCTTCTCGATCTGCATCCTGGGATCAAAGCCATAGTGAAGGACAGTGA
TGGACAGCCGACGGCAGTTGGGATTCGTGAATTGCTGCCCTCTGGTTATGTGTGGGAGGGCACGCGTTAA
GTCGACAATCAACCTCTGGATTACAAAATTTGTGAAAGATTGACTGGTATTCTTAACTATGTTGCTCCTT
TTACGCTATGTGGATACGCTGCTTTAATGCCTTTGTATCATGCTATTGCTTCCCGTATGGCTTTCATTTT
CTCCTCCTTGTATAAATCCTGGTTGCTGTCTCTTTATGAGGAGTTGTGGCCCGTTGTCAGGCAACGTGGC
GTGGTGTGCACTGTGTTTGCTGACGCAACCCCCACTGGTTGGGGCATTGCCACCACCTGTCAGCTCCTTT
CCGGGACTTTCGCTTTCCCCCTCCCTATTGCCACGGCGGAACTCATCGCCGCCTGCCTTGCCCGCTGCTG
GACAGGGGCTCGGCTGTTGGGCACTGACAATTCCGTGGTGTTGTCGGGGAAATCATCGTCCTTTCCTTGG
CTGCTCGCCTGTGTTGCCACCTGGATTCTGCGCGGGACGTCCTTCTGCTACGTCCCTTCGGCCCTCAATC
CAGCGGACCTTCCTTCCCGCGGCCTGCTGCCGGCTCTGCGGCCTCTTCCGCGTCTTCGCCTTCGCCCTCA
GACGAGTCGGATCTCCCTTTGGGCCGCCTCCCCGCGTCGACTTTAAGACCAATGACTTACAAGGCAGCTG
TAGATCTTAGCCACTTTTTAAAAGAAAAGGGGGGACTGGAAGGGCTAATTCACTCCCAACGAAGACAAGA
TCTGCTTTTTGCTTGTACTGGGTCTCTCTGGTTAGACCAGATCTGAGCCTGGGAGCTCTCTGGCTAACTA
GGGAACCCACTGCTTAAGCCTCAATAAAGCTTGCCTTGAGTGCTTCAAGTAGTGTGTGCCCGTCTGTTGT
GTGACTCTGGTAACTAGAGATCCCTCAGACCCTTTTAGTCAGTGTGGAAAATCTCTAGCAGTACGTATAG
TAGTTCATGTCATCTTATTATTCAGTATTTATAACTTGCAAAGAAATGAATATCAGAGAGTGAGAGGAAC
TTGTTTATTGCAGCTTATAATGGTTACAAATAAAGCAATAGCATCACAAATTTCACAAATAAAGCATTTT
TTTCACTGCATTCTAGTTGTGGTTTGTCCAAACTCATCAATGTATCTTATCATGTCTGGCTCTAGCTATC
CCGCCCCTAACTCCGCCCATCCCGCCCCTAACTCCGCCCAGTTCCGCCCATTCTCCGCCCCATGGCTGAC
TAATTTTTTTTATTTATGCAGAGGCCGAGGCCGCCTCGGCCTCTGAGCTATTCCAGAAGTAGTGAGGAGG
CTTTTTTGGAGGCCTAGGGACGTACCCAATTCGCCCTATAGTGAGTCGTATTACGCGCGCTCACTGGCCG
TCGTTTTACAACGTCGTGACTGGGAAAACCCTGGCGTTACCCAACTTAATCGCCTTGCAGCACATCCCCC
TTTCGCCAGCTGGCGTAATAGCGAAGAGGCCCGCACCGATCGCCCTTCCCAACAGTTGCGCAGCCTGAAT
GGCGAATGGG
[124 nt withheld, positions 6731-6854]
C
[91 nt withheld, positions 6856-6946]
A
[49 nt withheld, positions 6948-6996]
CCTTTGACGTTGGAGTCCACGTTCTTT
[37 nt withheld, positions 7024-7060]
ACCCTATCTCGGTCTATTCTTTTGATTTATAAGGGATTTTGCCGATTTCGGCCTATTGGTTAAAAAATGA
GCTGATTTAACAAAAATTTAACGCGAATTTTAACAAAATATTAACGCTTACAATTTAGGTGGCACTTTTC
GGGGAAATGTGCGCGGAACCCCTATTTGTTTATTTTTCTAAATACATTCAAATATGTATCCGCTCATGAG
ACAATAACCCTGATAAATGCTTCAATAATATTGAAAAAGGAAGAGTATGAGTATTCAACATTTCCGTGTC
GCCCTTATTCCCTTTTTTGCGGCATTTTGCCTTCCTGTTTTTGCTCACCCAGAAACGCTGGTGAAAGTAA
AAGATGCTGAAGATCAGTTGGGTGCACGAGTGGGTTACATCGAACTGGATCTCAACAGCGGTAAGATCCT
TGAGAGTTTTCGCCCCGAAGAACGTTTTCCAATGATGAGCACTTTTAAAGTTCTGCTATGTGGCGCGGTA
TTATCCCGTATTGACGCCGGGCAAGAGCAACTCGGTCGCCGCATACACTATTCTCAGAATGACTTGGTTG
AGTACTCACCAGTCACAGAAAAGCATCTTACGGATGGCATGACAGTAAGAGAATTATGCAGTGCTGCCAT
AACCATGAGTGATAACACTGCGGCCAACTTACTTCTGACAACGATCGGAGGACCGAAGGAGCTAACCGCT
TTTTTGCACAACATGGGGGATCATGTAACTCGCCTTGATCGTTGGGAACCGGAGCTGAATGAAGCCATAC
CAAACGACGAGCGTGACACCACGATGCCTGTAGCAATGGCAACAACGTTGCGCAAACTATTAACTGGCGA
ACTACTTACTCTAGCTTCCCGGCAACAATTAATAGACTGGATGGAGGCGGATAAAGTTGCAGGACCACTT
CTGCGCTCGGCCCTTCCGGCTGGCTGGTTTATTGCTGATAAATCTGGAGCCGGTGAGCGTGGGTCTCGCG
GTATCATTGCAGCACTGGGGCCAGATGGTAAGCCCTCCCGTATCGTAGTTATCTACACGACGGGGAGTCA
GGCAACTATGGATGAACGAAATAGACAGATCGCTGAGATAGGTGCCTCACTGATTAAGCATTGGTAACTG
TCAGACCAAGTTTACTCATATATACTTTAGATTGATTTAAAACTTCATTTTTAATTTAAAAGGATCTAGG
TGAAGATCCTTTTTGATAATCTCATGACCAAAATCCCTTAACGTGAGTTTTCGTTCCACTGAGCGTCAGA
CCCCGTAGAAAAGATCAAAGGATCTTCTTGAGATCCTTTTTTTCTGCGCGTAATCTGCTGCTTGCAAACA
AAAAAACCACCGCTACCAGCGGTGGTTTGTTTGCCGGATCAAGAGCTACCAACTCTTTTTCCGAAGGTAA
CTGGCTTCAGCAGAGCGCAGATACCAAATACTGTTCTTCTAGTGTAGCCGTAGTTAGGCCACCACTTCAA
GAACTCTGTAGCACCGCCTACATACCTCGCTCTGCTAATCCTGTTACCAGTGGCTGCTGCCAGTGGCGAT
AAGTCGTGTCTTACCGGGTTGGACTCAAGACGATAGTTACCGGATAAGGCGCAGCGGTCGGGCTGAACGG
GGGGTTCGTGCACACAGCCCAGCTTGGAGCGAACGACCTACACCGAACTGAGATACCTACAGCGTGAGCT
ATGAGAAAGCGCCACGCTTCCCGAAGGGAGAAAGGCGGACAGGTATCCGGTAAGCGGCAGGGTCGGAACA
GGAGAGCGCACGAGGGAGCTTCCAGGGGGAAACGCCTGGTATCTTTATAGTCCTGTCGGGTTTCGCCACC
TCTGACTTGAGCGTCGATTTTTGTGATGCTCGTCAGGGGGGCGGAGCCTATGGAAAAACGCCAGCAACGC
GGCCTTTTTACGGTTCCTGGCCTTTTGCTGGCCTTTTGCTCACATGTTCTTTCCTGCGTTATCCCCTGAT
TCTGTGGATAACCGTATTACCGCCTTTGAGTGAGCTGATACCGCTCGCCGCAGCCGAACGACCGAGCGCA
GCGAGTCAGTGAGCGAGGAAGCGGAAGAGCGCCCAATACGCAAACCGCCTCTCCCCGCGCGTTGGCCGAT
TCATTAATGCAGCTGGCACGACAGGTTTCCCGACTGGAAAGCGGGCAGTGAGCGCAACGCAATTAATGTG
AGTTAGCTCACTCATTAGGCACCCCAGGCTTTACACTTTATGCTTCCGGCTCGTATGTTGTGTGGAATTG
TGAGCGGATAACAATTTCACACAGGAAACAGCTATGACCATGATTACGCCAAGCGCGCAATTAACCCTCA
CTAAAGGGAACAAAAGCTGGAGCTGCAAGCTTAATGTAGTCTTATGCAATACTCTTGTAGTCTTGCAACA
TGGTAACGATGAGTTAGCAACATGCCTTACAAGGAGAGAAAAAGCACCGTGCATGCCGATTGGTGGAAGT
AAGGTGGTACGATCGTGCCTTATTAGGAAGGCAACAGACGGGTCTGACATGGATTGGACGAACCACTGAA
TTGCCGCATTGCAGAGATATTGTATTTAAGTGCCTAGCTCGATACATAAACGGGTCTCTCTGGTTAGACC
AGATCTGAGCCTGGGAGCTCTCTGGCTAACTAGGGAACCCACTGCTTAAGCCTCAATAAAGCTTGCCTTG
AGTGCTTCAAGTAGTGTGTGCCCGTCTGTTGTGTGACTCTGGTAACTAGAGATCCCTCAGACCCTTTTAG
TCAGTGTGGAAAATCTCTAGCAGTGGCGCCCGAACAGGGACTTGAAAGCGAAAGGGAAACCAGAGGAGCT
CTCTCGACGCAGGACTCGGCTTGCTGAAGCGCGCACGGCAAGAGGCGAGGGGCGGCGACTGGTGAGTACG
CCAAAAATTTTGACTAGCGGAGGCTAGAAGGAGAGAGATGGGTGCGAGAGCGTCAGTATTAAGCGGGGGA
GAATTAGATCGCGATGGGAAAAAATTCGGTTAAGGCCAGGGGGAAAGAAAAAATATAAATTAAAACATAT
AGTATGGGCAAGCAGGGAGCTAGAACGATTCGCAGTTAATCCTGGCCTGTTAGAAACATCAGAAGGCTGT
AGACAAATACTGGGACAGCTACAACCATCCCTTCAGACAGGATCAGAAGAACTTAGATCATTATATAATA
CAGTAGCAACCCTCTATTGTGTGCATCAAAGGATAGAGATAAAAGACACCAAGGAAGCTTTAGACAAGAT
AGAGGAAGAGCAAAACAAAAGTAAGACCACCGCACAGCAAGCGGCCGCTGATCTTCAGACCTGGAGGAGG
AGATATGAGGGACAATTGGAGAAGTGAATTATATAAATATAAAGTAGTAAAAATTGAACCATTAGGAGTA
GCACCCACCAAGGCAAAGAGAAGAGTGGTGCAGAGAGAAAAAAGAGCAGTGGGAATAGGAGCTTTGTTCC
TTGGGTTCTTGGGAGCAGCAGGAAGCACTATGGGCGCAGCGTCAATGACGCTGACGGTACAGGCCAGACA
ATTATTGTCTGGTATAGTGCAGCAGCAGAACAATTTGCTGAGGGCTATTGAGGCGCAACAGCATCTGTTG
CAACTCACAGTCTGGGGCATCAAGCAGCTCCAGGCAAGAATCCTGGCTGTGGAAAGATACCTAAAGGATC
AACAGCTCCTGGGGATTTGGGGTTGCTCTGGAAAACTCATTTGCACCACTGCTGTGCCTTGGAATGCTAG
TTGGAGTAATAAATCTCTGGAACAGATTTGGAATCACACGACCTGGATGGAGTGGGACAGAGAAATTAAC
AATTACACAAGCTTAATACACTCCTTAATTGAAGAATCGCAAAACCAGCAAGAAAAGAATGAACAAGAAT
TATTGGAATTAGATAAATGGGCAAGTTTGTGGAATTGGTTTAACATAACAAATTGGCTGTGGTATATAAA
ATTATTCATAATGATAGTAGGAGGCTTGGTAGGTTTAAGAATAGTTTTTGCTGTACTTTCTATAGTGAAT
AGAGTTAGGCAGGGATATTCACCATTATCGTTTCAGACCCACCTCCCAACCCCGAGGGGACCCAGAGAGG
GCCTATTTCCCATGATTCCTTCATATTTGCATATACGATACAAGGCTGTTAGAGAGATAATTAGAATTAA
TTTGACTGTAAACACAAAGATATTAGTACAAAATACGTGACGTAGAAAGTAATAATTTCTTGGGTAGTTT
GCAGTTTTAAAATTATGTTTTAAAATGGACTATCATATGCTTACCGTAACTTGAAAGTATTTCGATTTCT
TGGCTTTATATATCTTGTGGAAAGGACGAAACACCGGTAGCAGCACCAGCACACCG
Features (pLannotate 1.2.2; 29 found; start..end, strand, type, name):
      1..76      +  misc_RNA       gRNA scaffold: guide RNA scaffold for the Streptococcus pyogenes CRISPR/Cas9 system
    124..241     +  misc_feature   cPPT/CTS: central polypurine tract and central termination sequence of HIV-1
    310..521     +  promoter       EF-1α core promoter: core promoter for human elongation factor EF-1α
    625..2226    +  CDS            Cas9(N): N-terminal portion of Streptococcus pyogenes Cas9 (Zetsche et al., 2015)
   2227..4725    +  CDS            Cas9(C): C-terminal portion of Streptococcus pyogenes Cas9 (Zetsche et al., 2015)
   4846..5241    +  CDS            BSD: blasticidin S deaminase; Aspergillus terreus BSD; confers resistance to blasticidin
   5257..5845    +  misc_feature   WPRE: woodchuck hepatitis virus posttranscriptional regulatory element
   5896..5915    +  misc_feature   cPPT/CTS (fragment): central polypurine tract and central termination sequence of HIV-1
   5917..6150    +  LTR            3' LTR (ΔU3): self-inactivating 3' long terminal repeat (LTR) from HIV-1
   6228..6349    +  polyA_signal   SV40 poly(A) signal: SV40 polyadenylation signal
   6389..6524    +  rep_origin     SV40 ori: SV40 origin of replication
   6545..6563    -  promoter       T7 promoter: promoter for bacteriophage T7 RNA polymerase
   6571..6726    +  CDS            lacZα (fragment): LacZα fragment of β-galactosidase; lacZ fragment
   6731..7159    +  rep_origin     f1 ori (sequence partly withheld): f1 bacteriophage origin of replication; arrow indicates direction of (+) strand synthesis
   7212..7316    +  promoter       AmpR promoter: bla
   7317..8177    +  CDS            AmpR: β-lactamase; bla; confers resistance to ampicillin, carbenicillin, and related antibiotics
   8348..8936    +  rep_origin     ori: high-copy-number ColE1/pMB1/pBR322/pUC origin of replication
   9119..9211    +  CDS            lacI (fragment): lac repressor; lacI; The lac repressor binds to the lac operator to inhibit transcription in E. coli. This inhibition can be relieved by adding lactose or isopropyl-β-D-thiogalactopyranoside (IPTG).
   9224..9245    +  protein_bind   CAP binding site: CAP binding activates transcription in the presence of cAMP. E. coli catabolite activator protein
   9260..9290    +  promoter       lac promoter: promoter for the E. coli lac operon
   9294..9316    +  protein_bind   lac operator (fragment): The lac repressor binds to the lac operator to inhibit transcription in E. coli. This inhibition can be relieved by adding lactose or isopropyl-β-D-thiogalactopyranoside (IPTG). lac repressor encoded by lacI
   9359..9377    +  promoter       T3 promoter: promoter for bacteriophage T3 RNA polymerase
   9405..9631    +  promoter       RSV promoter: Rous sarcoma virus enhancer/promoter
   9632..9812    +  LTR            5' LTR (truncated): truncated 5' long terminal repeat (LTR) from HIV-1
   9859..9984    +  misc_feature   HIV-1 Ψ: packaging signal of human immunodeficiency virus type 1
   9968..10331   +  CDS            HIV-1 gag (fragment): gag protein from human immunodeficiency virus 1; gag
  10477..10710   +  misc_feature   RRE: The Rev response element (RRE) of HIV-1 allows for Rev-dependent mRNA export from the nucleus to the cytoplasm.
  11087..11113   +  CDS            Rev (fragment): human immunodeficiency virus 1 (HIV-1) Rev protein; rev; enhances nuclear export of unspliced and incompletely spliced viral mRNAs
  11117..11357   +  promoter       U6 promoter: RNA polymerase III promoter for human U6 snRNA
