[The description below was written by a language model from this plasmid's Addgene catalogue record and pLannotate feature annotations shown in this document.]
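Description:
PXPR007 sgATXN1L-1 is an all-in-one CRISPR/Cas9 knockout plasmid built on pXPR_BRD001, a Broad Institute Genetic Perturbation Platform backbone in which the original puromycin resistance marker has been replaced with blasticidin resistance. The catalogue lists it as a mammalian expression/CRISPR vector. The feature table shows the architecture of a third-generation, self-inactivating HIV-1 lentiviral transfer vector: an RSV promoter fused to a truncated 5' LTR, the Ψ packaging signal with a gag fragment, the RRE for Rev-dependent export, a cPPT/CTS, WPRE, and a ΔU3 3' LTR followed by an SV40 poly(A) signal. In bacteria it replicates from a high-copy ColE1/pUC-type origin and is selected with ampicillin through β-lactamase. An f1 origin, an SV40 origin and lac/T7/T3 remnants of the cloning backbone are also present.

The payload has two expression units. A human U6 RNA polymerase III promoter drives a single guide RNA, consisting of a 20-nt spacer targeting human ATXN1L (also known as BOAT) cloned between BsmBI sites and fused to the Streptococcus pyogenes gRNA scaffold. The map's numbering origin falls within this unit, so the promoter sits at the end of the coordinates and the scaffold at the start. Downstream, an EF-1α core promoter drives S. pyogenes Cas9, annotated as contiguous N- and C-terminal portions that together make up the full coding sequence. This is followed by the blasticidin S deaminase gene. The element linking Cas9 to BSD is not annotated, so the record does not state how the two are co-expressed.

The construct delivers Cas9 and the guide together, with blasticidin selection of recipient cells, to disrupt ATXN1L. The associated study examined ATXN1L, CIC and ETS transcription factors as modulators of sensitivity to MAPK pathway inhibition.
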