Addgene plasmid #74962: PXPR007 sgATXN1L-1
Purpose: Cas9 + sgATXN1L-1 with blasticidin selection
Depositing lab: William Hahn. Depositing organization: Dana-Farber Cancer Institute. Publication: ATXN1L, CIC, and ETS Transcription Factors Modulate Sensitivity to MAPK Pathway Inhibition. Wang B, Krall EB, Aguirre AJ, Kim M, Widlund HR, Doshi MB, Sicinska E, Sulahian R, Goodale A, Cowley GS, Piccioni F, Doench JG, Root DE, Hahn WC. Cell Rep. 2017 Feb 7;18(6):1543-1557. doi: 10.1016/j.celrep.2017.01.031. PubMed 28178529.
Backbone
  Vector backbone: pXPR_BRD001
  Backbone manufacturer: Broad Institute - Genetic Perturbation Platform
  Backbone size w/o insert (bp): 13246
  Total vector size (bp): 11385
  Modifications to backbone: Puromycin resistance replaced with blasticidin resistance
  Vector type: Mammalian Expression, CRISPR
  Selectable markers: Blasticidin
Growth in bacteria
  Bacterial resistance: Ampicillin, 100 μg/mL
  Growth temperature: 37°C
  Growth strain: NEB Stable
  Copy number: High Copy
Gene/Insert
  Gene/Insert name: ATXN1L
  gRNA/shRNA sequence: GTAGCAGCACCAGCACACCG
  Species: H. sapiens (human)
  Entrez Gene: ATXN1L (a.k.a. BOAT, BOAT1)
  Cloning method: Restriction Enzyme; 5′ cloning site Bsmb1 (unknown if destroyed); 3′ cloning site Bsmb1 (unknown if destroyed)
  Sequencing primers: 5′ GTATGTCTGTTGCTATTATGTCTACTATTCTTTCC
Terms and licenses: Academic/Nonprofit Terms; Industry Terms: Not Available to Industry
How to cite: PXPR007 sgATXN1L-1 was a gift from William Hahn (Addgene plasmid # 74962 ; http://n2t.net/addgene:74962 ; RRID:Addgene_74962)
