>Addgene plasmid #74962 | PXPR007 sgATXN1L-1 | addgene partial sequence | sequence record 146783 | U6sponge-F 5'-GGACTATCATATGCTTACCGTAACTTGA-3'
GCTAGAAATAGCAAGTTAAAATAAGGCTAGTCCGTTATCAACTTGAAAAAGTGGCACCGAGTCGGTGCTT
TTTTGAATTCTAGATCTTGAGACAAATGGCAGTATTCATCCACAATTTTAAAAGAAAAGGGGGGATTGGG
GGGTACAGTGCAGGGGAAAGAATAGTAGACATAATAGCAACAGACATACAAACTAAAGAATTACAAAAAC
AAATTACAAAAATTCAAAATTTTCGGGTTTATTACAGGGACAGCAGAGATCCACTTTGGCGCCGGCTCGA
GTGGCTCCGGTGCCCGTCAGTGGGCAGAGCGCACATCGCCCACAGTCCCCGAGAAGTTGGGGGGAGGGGT
CGGC
