>Addgene plasmid #74962 | PXPR007 sgATXN1L-1 | addgene partial sequence | sequence record 146785 | blast-R 5'-gctctttcaatgagggtgga-3'
TCCACGTCGCCGGCCTGCTTCAGCAGGCTGAAGTTGGTGGCGCCGCTGCCGCTAGCTTTCTTTTTCTTAG
CTTGACCAGCTTTCTTAGTAGCAGCAGGACGCTTGTCGCCTCCCAGCTGAGACAGGTCGATCCGTGTCTC
GTACAGGCCGGTGATGCTCTGGTGGATCAGGGTGGCGTCCAGCACCTCTTTGGTGCTGGTGTACCTCTTC
CGGTCGATGGTGGTGTCAAAGTACTTGAAGGCGGCAGGGGCTCCCAGATTGGTCAGGGTAAACAGGTGGA
TGATATTCTCGGCCTGCTCTCTGATGGGCTTATCCCGGTGCTTGTTGTAGGCGGACAGCACTTTGTCCAG
ATTAGCGTCGGCCAGGATCACTCTCTTGGAGAACTCGCTGATCTGCTCGATGATCTCGTCCAGGTAGTGC
TTGTGCTGTTCCACAAACAGCTGTTTCTGCTCATTATCCTCGGGGGAGCCCTTCAGCTTCTCATAGTGGC
TGGCCAGGTACAGGAAGTTCACATATTTGGAGGGCAGGGCCAGTTCGTTTCCCTTCTGCAGTTCGCCGGC
AGAGGCCAGCATTCTCTTCCGGCCGTTTTCCAGCTCGAACAGGGAGTACTTAGGCAGCTTGATGATCAGG
TCCTTTTTCACTTCTTTGTAGCCCTTGGCTTCCAGAAAGTCGATGGGATTCTTCTCGAAGCTGCTTCTTT
CCATGATGGTGATCCCCAGCA
