>Addgene plasmid #74962 | PXPR007 sgATXN1L-1 | addgene partial sequence | sequence record 147618 | scAAVGFP-R 5'-TCTCTAGGCACCGGTTCAAT-3'
GGGCGATGTGCGCTCTGCCCACTGACGGGCACCGGAGCCACTCGAGCCGGCGCCAAAGTGGATCTCTGCT
GTCCCTGTAATAAACCCGAAAATTTTGAATTTTTGTAATTTGTTTTTGTAATTCTTTAGTTTGTATGTCT
GTTGCTATTATGTCTACTATTCTTTCCCCTGCACTGTACCCCCCAATCCCCCCTTTTCTTTTAAAATTGT
GGATGAATACTGCCATTTGTCTCAAGATCTAGAATTCAAAAAAGCACCGACTCGGTGCCACTTTTTCAAG
TTGATAACGGACTAGCCTTATTTTAACTTGCTATTTCTAGCTCTAAAACCGGTGTGCTGGTGCTGCTACC
GGTGTTTCGTCCTTTCCACAAGATATATAAAGCCAAGAAATCGAAATACTTTCAAGTTACGGTAAGCATA
TGATAGTCCATTTTAAAACATAATTTTAAAACTGCAAACTACCCAAGAAATTATTACTTTCTACGTCACG
TATTTTGTACTAATATCTTTGTGTTTACAGTCAAATTAATTCTAATTATCTCTCTAACAGCCTTGTATCG
TATATGCAAATATGAAGGAATCATGGGAAATAGGCCCTCTCTGGGTCCCCTCGGGGTTGGGAGGTGGGTC
TGAAACGATAATGGTGAATATCCCTGCCTAACTCTATTCACTATAGAAAGTACAGCAAAAACTATTCTTA
AACCTACCAAGCCTCCTACTATCATTATGAATAATTTTATATACCACAGCCAATTTGTTATGTTAAACCA
ATTCCACAAAC
